>Addgene plasmid #226553 | pRP.ABCA4 c.5461-10T | addgene full sequence | sequence record 448438 | Addgene NGS Result
CAACTTTGTATAGAAAAGTTGCTCGACATTGATTATTGACTAGTTATTAATAGTAATCAATTACGGGGTC
ATTAGTTCATAGCCCATATATGGAGTTCCGCGTTACATAACTTACGGTAAATGGCCCGCCTGGCTGACCG
CCCAACGACCCCCGCCCATTGACGTCAATAATGACGTATGTTCCCATAGTAACGCCAATAGGGACTTTCC
ATTGACGTCAATGGGTGGAGTATTTACGGTAAACTGCCCACTTGGCAGTACATCAAGTGTATCATATGCC
AAGTACGCCCCCTATTGACGTCAATGACGGTAAATGGCCCGCCTGGCATTATGCCCAGTACATGACCTTA
TGGGACTTTCCTACTTGGCAGTACATCTACGTATTAGTCATCGCTATTACCATGGTCGAGGTGAGCCCCA
CGTTCTGCTTCACTCTCCCCATCTCCCCCCCCTCCCCACCCCCAATTTTGTATTTATTTATTTTTTAATT
ATTTTGTGCAGCGATGGGGGCGGGGGGGGGGGGGGGGGGCGCGCCGGGGGGGGGGGGGGGGGGGCGAGGG
GCGGGGCGGGGCGAGGCGGAGAGGTGCGGCGGCAGCCAATCAGAGCGGCGCGCTCCGAAAGTTTCCTTTT
ATGGCGAGGCGGCGGCGGCGGCGGCCCTATAAAAAGCGAAGCGCGCGGCGGGCGGGAGTCGCTGCGCGCT
GCCTTCGCCCCGTGCCCCGCTCCGCCGCCGCCTCGCGCCGCCCGCCCCGGCTCTGACTGACCGCGTTACT
CCCACAGGTGAGCGGGCGGGACGGCCCTTCTCCTCCGGGCTGTAATTAGCGCTTGGTTTAATGACGGCTT
GTTTCTTTTCTGTGGCTGCGTGAAAGCCTTGAGGGGCTCCGGGAGGGCCCTTTGTGCGGGGGGAGCGGCT
CGGGGGGTGCGTGCGTGTGTGTGTGCGTGGGGAGCGCCGCGTGCGGCTCCGCGCTGCCCGGCGGCTGTGA
GCGCTGCGGGCGCGGCGCGGGGCTTTGTGCGCTCCGCAGTGTGCGCGAGGGGAGCGCGGCCGGGGGCGGT
GCCCCGCGGTGCGGGGGGGGCTGCGAGGGGAACAAAGGCTGCGTGCGGGGTGTGTGCGTGGGGGGGTGAG
CAGGGGGTGTGGGCGCGTCGGTCGGGCTGCAACCCCCCCTGCACCCCCCTCCCCGAGTTGCTGAGCACGG
CCCGGCTTCGGGTGCGGGGCTCCGTACGGGGCGTGGCGCGGGGCTCGCCGTGCCGGGCGGGGGGTGGCGG
CAGGTGGGGGTGCCGGGCGGGGCGGGGCCGCCTCGGGCCGGGGAGGGCTCGGGGGAGGGGCGCGGCGGCC
CCCGGAGCGCCGGCGGCTGTCGAGGCGCGGCGAGCCGCAGCCATTGCCTTTTATGGTAATCGTGCGAGAG
GGCGCAGGGACTTCCTTTGTCCCAAATCTGTGCGGAGCCGAAATCTGGGAGGCGCCGCCGCACCCCCTCT
AGCGGGCGCGGGGCGAAGCGGTGCGGCGCCGGCAGGAAGGAAATGGGCGGGGAGGGCCTTCGTGCGTCGC
CGCGCCGCCGTCCCCTTCTCCCTCTCCAGCCTCGGGGCTGTCCGCGGGGGGACGGCTGCCTTCGGGGGGG
ACGGGGCAGGGCGGGGTTCGGCTTCTGGCGTGTGACCGGCGGCTCTAGAGCCTCTGCTAACCATGTTCAT
GCCTTCTTCTTTTTCCTACAGCTCCTGGGCAACGTGCTGGTTATTGTGCTGTCTCATCATTTTGGCAAAG
AATTGCAAGTTTGTACAAAAAAGCAGGCTGCCACCATGAATTATTCCGTGAGTGCTGGGCTGGTGGTGGG
CATCTTCATCGGGTTTCAGAAGAAAGCCTACACTTCTCCAGAAAACCTTCCTGCCCTTGTGGCACTGCTC
CTGCTGTATGGGTAAGCCGTTTGGGCCATTAGCTAATGCCTCTGAAGAGAAGCCTGGTGGTGGGGGTGGG
GGATCATCTCCTGACAGAAAACCTGGGCTGTCCTGTGGTGGTAGCACCCACAAGTTTAGCTTCCGGCCCC
AGGTAGGGTCTGAAGCTGATAACCAGGGATCTGTCTGGCTTCTGATTCTGACTCCACTGACAGAGGTATC
TCTGAGGCCTGGTCCTGTCAGTGACAATGAGAGAAGTCCCACATGATCTGAATCTCCTACTCAAACTGAG
GCCTTGACCAAAGCCTGGGGGCAGCCATTCCCCAACCCCTCACCCAGCTCTGACTCTCACTCATCTGTGG
CCAATCTGTCCACCTCAGTGTCCCCATGTGAACTGGCCAAGAGTTACCGCCCACAGTAGAAGACTCCGGC
CAAAAAGCTCCTCCTGAGTCAGGGACAGAGGATGACACAGGGGTTACATCAGCAGAGTTACAGGGCCCAG
CATGCAACTTTCTTTCCCACGTGTGTAAATTTGAATGAGTAATTCATCCATCTCGGCCTCAGTTTCCTCA
TCTGTAAAAGAAAATAGTGATCCTGGTCCTTCCTCTGTGGGCCAGTAGAGCCTTGCCAAAGCATTGTTCT
CCACATCTTTCTCTTGGAAATAGAGAATTTGGGAACCAACCTGACTATAAGCTGTGAAGATGAGCTCACT
GGGCTCATCTGAGATGACCTCAGCTGGGCTTTGCTGACCCAGGCTAGAGTGGGAGGTGTTGCAGGCTGGA
GAACCCTCCTATGAATTGTACAGGGCTTTGTAGTTTACAGAGTATATACACAGCTAGCAGCCCATTTGCT
CCTCACAAAACCCCATGAAGTGGTCAAGGCAGGCATCATTATCTCCATTTAAAGTTGAGGCACAGAGACC
AACAAATGGAGTATCTCTCTGGTCCCCTGGGACTCTGGCCAGTTCACACACATCACCTCAGGTGTAAGGG
GAGTGCATTATATCCAGACGTATTGTAGGTGGAATGGAATGTGGAACTCCATCACTCTGAGTTGTCTCAT
TTCACACAGATGGGCGGTCATTCCCATGATGTACCCAGCATCCTTCCTGTTTGATGTCCCCAGCACAGCC
TATGTGGCTTTATCTTGTGCTAATCTGTTCATCGGCATCAACAGCAGTGCTATTACCTTCATCTTGGAAT
TATTTGAGAATAACCGGGTGAGCATAACTTTCTTGGCTTTTTTGTTTGATTAGTAGGATAGTAGAGTATG
TGTTGGTCGAGCAGAGCCAGGGGCAAGCATCGTACATGTAGCAGCTGTATGCGGATGAGTGCCACTTTCT
TCCTCCCTACCCCCGACCCTGCCTCCTTTCCTTCCTTCCTTCCTCCCATCCTTCCTTCCTCTTTCCTTCT
TCTCCTCCCTCCTCCCTCCTTCCCCCGTCCCTCCTTCCTTCCTTTTTCATTGCTTCCTTCCTTCCTTCGT
CCCTCCTTCCCTTCCTCTTTCCTTCTGCCCTCTCTCCCTTTTTCCTTTCATCCTCCCTCCATCCCTCCCT
CCATCCTTCCTTCTTTCTTCCTTCTTTCCTTCCTATAAGCACCTTTTTCATTTCTGTGCTCTGAATGAAA
TGGTTTTCTGTGTTTATTCTGCAAGCAAAACTTGATTCTTGCAATAAACTTTAAGCTTTGCTTACTCTTT
CAGAAAGGTTTTCTCAGGGACTTTGGGTGTTGGGTTTTACACACACACACATCAATACATTTGGGTAATT
TCAAAATCTAAAAGGAACAAAAAGGCATACAATGAAAAAATCTCCTTCCTACCCCTGTTTCCCACTCATG
CAGTTCTCTTCTCCAGAGGCAAACTCTTACTTGAGTTTCCTGTGTGCTCTGGAGACACATCAGCAGATCC
CTATACGGTCTTTCTCCCGCTTTCTTATGGAAATTGTAACACTCTGACATATACTATTCCTTGGGCAAGT
TAATCTTGATGAAGAGACTGGGTGTTCTCCATGCTGAATGCCTCACTTTTATGAGCTGCCAAGCCCAGTT
GTCCCTTCCACCTGACCTCCCCCTGTCCAGAGACAGATGGCCAAACTGAATCATAAAAAGAGGGGGAAAA
AAAGAAGGCAGTCGCTGCAGGGCTGTCTTTACTCCACACTCCACACTCCCAGTCCCCACCGCTGTGTCTG
AGTCCTGGCTGTGGCTGTCCTTGGAACATTTGCCTCACCACGTGCCTGTGTCCCCAGGCGCCTCAACCTT
TCCTCTCCTCATTAGCTCTTCCCAGTTCAGAGGGTGGGACCGGCCAGCACATCTGCACTGCTGCCCTGCC
ACACCCACCTCCACCTGCCTCTGGGCCCCACTGGGGAACACAGGACAAATCTGTGCGGAGGCCCCACCAT
GAACCGCCCAGACCCGTGGACCCCTGAGACTGACTCTTTCCAGATCTTGTTAGGGTTTCGTGGCTGCTAG
GCAAGTAACGAAGCCTCATCTGTCCCATGAATGATAAGAAATTCAGCATGTCAGAGTCAGACTCTGGAAA
GGCGGGGGGATAAGAACACAGCCCCAGCAGATGGCCAGAGCACCCAGGTGACTGAAAGTGCTGCTTTGCA
GAGCTGTGTTTGCCACAGGCTCACAGCCCACTAAGTCTTAAGACAGTTTTCCTTCAGAATAATTAAATAG
CCAGCTTAAAGCAACTCAGAACATTTTCCCCTCTGAGGCTGCACCCATTTAGCCAACATTTGCTAAGCAC
CCGCCTTCAAAAACCTGGTATTTTCATGTAAATTATCCGATACACAGCTGCTATGGAAACCCCCAGTATC
CCACAGGAAGCTCCCCAGCTCCCAGCAGCTGCCGGCCCGTGTGAGATCAGGAGGTCTTTACCAGCTGAAC
ACCACGTGCCGGGTGTGTGCTGATATAAACAAGCGTGGCCCACTCGTCCTGCCCTCCAGAGGCTCCCGTT
CCAGTCGGAAAAGGACCTGCCCACGAAGTTTGCAACGATATAAGCCACAGTGTATGATCCTCCATAATAC
AGCGTGTGACAGAGCAGCAGAGGAGCGAGGCAGATAACATGCTGCAGGCCAGAGGCAGCGGGAAGAGCCA
GGCTGCAGGGGCTGGGGGAGCCGTGGTGGAGGAAGTTCAATTTCAGCCTGTAGATTTCTATTAGCCCATT
TAATAAATAATGAAGTGCCTACTCTGAGCTAATCATTGTGCAGGTATTTAGGAAGGACAAAAAAATAATT
AGGACTCAGTGCCCACCCTCCAGGGGCCCACTGACTAGTAGAGAAAGTAGGCAGATTTTTAAAAAATTAA
TCATGGGAATGTGATAAGTGCTGGGAGAGAGGAATGGATACTTTCTCATGGGAATCTTGGAAGGCTTGTA
AGGGAAGGCACTCTCTGAGCCAGCTGTCTAAAGAAGAACAGGAATCTTTAAGAAAGCAGAAGGGAAAAGA
GCATTCTTTCCTGCTTGGAGCAATAGGTAACAGCCTGCACATGCCCAGGCCTAGAGGCCAAAGAGCACAG
TGATTCCAGAAAGAGTGGGGAGAAAGGGTAGGCAGGGAAGGATGAGGTAATGTGGGCGCAGGTGTGGAGG
CTGGAGAGGGAGGAGGTTGTGGGACTGGGAGGAGCCAGATGGAATGGACAGCAGTGGCCCAGCCAGGAGC
TATGCTGGCCTCGTACGCCTCGATGTCCCTTCTATTTTCTCAGGGGAGGCTCTGCCCAACATGCCAAGTC
CGACCACTTGAAAACAAGTCCCTGGCTTAACACAGACCCCAGAGAGAGTCTCCAACCCTCCTCTCCCTAG
ACAATGGTAGTTGCCCTGTGAGGGGCTGAAAAGCAGAGCTGGAGATGGCTCAGGGCCTGGTGTTAACAAA
TGCCTTGAGGGCTCCTGTTGTTTCAAAGTGAGTCTGCAGGGAGAGCTCCCTAAGTGGACAGCAGGAGGGC
TGCAGCTTCTCTGCACATTCCTGCTGTCACCCCCAGAGTCACCTAGGGGAGGGGTAAGGACAGTAATGCA
GGTTCCTCACAGTTAGCCTCGGTGCCCACATGGTACTGAGCATAGTAAATGTTTAGAAGATGCTGCCTGG
CTAGACAAAGGGGAAGCTCCCGCCCACTAGAAACTTGCAGGGAGCCCCAGTCCTTGATTGGTCATTTAAT
TGATTAGCTCCTTGGCCTGGCCTTGAGGCACTGCTTGTAAGTACTTCATGACCTCCATTGCAAACCCATG
ATGCTCTGCTGGACAAATCCCTCCAGTGGCCAGTCTGGCTGCAAGGACTCTCTGTCTGCAGGCCTTGCCC
TGTGCTGTCCTGTGAGAGCATCTGGGCCCCACCTGCTGAAGAGAGGGGGGGTGGGGTTTGCCCCGTTTCC
AACAGTCCTACTTCCCTGTTTCAGACGCTGCTCAGGTTCAACGCCGTGCTGAGGAAGCTGCTCATTGTCT
TCCCCCACTTCTGCCTGGGCCGGGGCCTCATTGACCTTGCACTGAGCCAGGCTGTGACAGATGTCTATGC
CCGGTTTGGTGGGTGGTAGCCGAGGCCCATGGAGCATGGGCCCTGGGTCCAAAGCTGGGAGGGTTACCGG
GGGGGCTCCTGCATCAGACTGTGGCAGGGGCTGGTGCTAGGAGGGGACCTTGTTGGGCTGGAGGTGTCCT
GCCAGCTGGAGAGGATTAGGGTGCCTCTGTTTCCATGGCTGGGGAGCCACAGGAGGGATGGAGGGCAGCC
CTTATGAGGCGGGTGTTTGGCTCTTGCTCAGTTCCCACATAAGGCCTGGTCTAGTGGGCCCTGTGCTGTG
GCCAGGTCTGTGGGGTGAGCTGGGGCGGCTGAAGTGGACTCAATTCCTGTTGATGCCCAGGTGAGGAGCA
CTCTGCAAATCCGTTCCACTGGGACCTGATTGGGAAGAACCTGTTTGCCATGGTGGTGGAAGGGGTGGTG
TACTTCCTCCTGACCCTGCTGGTCCAGCGCCACTTCTTCCTCTCCCAATGGTACGTCCATGCCACACCCT
GGGCCAGTGGGCAGCTCAGGGCATCCAGAACTGGACCTTATACCCACATGGTCATTTCTTTCCTCAGGAG
CCCCACTCCACAATGTTTTTTCTACATTCTCAAAGCCTGGCTTTTCTCCAATAATACAAGTAGAGGATCG
GGTTAAAATAGGCACATTCAAATATGTGAAGAGCATCCACTTTAAAATATTTAAAATGCAGTGCTATTAA
TTTCAATTGCTGATATTTAATCCTTCTCATTTAATTACCAAATGTGTATTTTGATTAGATGATAGTATTG
CAAATAACAATGGTTACAGGGTATCCAAAGTACTAGGAAATAGACTAATGTATTTATGAGAGAAAGGACA
CAGCAGGCCCCTTTGCTAATTAGAGATTTGGGAGCATGGGAGTAATATGGGAGCCATGTGGAGGGGTGCG
GGCAGTGATCACGACCCCCCACTCCTGGAGGAAGGTGGGTAGCTGCCAACCCTGACTTTTGACCAGGGCT
TCTCAAATGCCAGGTTAGCTGGCAATTGCCATTCTTCCGCAGGCTCTTCCTGAAGCTGGGTGGGCCCCTG
CCTCACTCCCCTCTGCAATCCAGTCCTACCTTTATTGTCCTCACCCAGGGGCCTGAATTGCCAAGCAGCA
GCCCTTCCTAGCAAGCTTTCCCCAATAGTGTTTTGTTTCTTAACTTTTCCTCCTCTCAGGCTGAGTGTGG
TCACCTGTAAATAGATTCCAAGGACTTGGTTTTATGTTTTGATCCACAGGGAATTGATTTATTGGAAATG
AATCTGCCTTTCTACTCACAGGACTGTGAGAGGTGAATGAGATCACAGGTGTCAACACACGCCTGATGAA
ACAGGATACACAAGCAGTTCTAGTTATGGGAGACAGTGTCAGGAATTGTTGTCCTTGGCACCCTCAGCCC
CTGCAGACCCTTTCTGCAGCCTTGGCCATACCTTTTAGAGGCTTTTGTGTGGGAGAGAGCAGGTCAGGAG
GTTGACTACCCAAATTGACTCATTAGCTTCAAACTCTGATGTCAACACATTTGAATGAGTCCTGCCTGCT
TTAGGGCCTAAAGAGGACCAGAGAAGTACACCATAGTCCCTGGCTTCCAGAAGGTCAGGGAGGGTTTCAA
AGAAGAGGCTGTGTCTTTAAGAATGGGGAAGATTCCATTTGGTGGGGCAGGAGGAGGAGAACATTGAGGG
ACTGGAAACACATGCGGAGGCTGGGAGACGGGAATGACCAATAGGACTGGGAACCAGGGGGAGATGCCAA
TTGCTGACAGAGGAGTTAGTGCAAGAGGTAAGTGAGAAGGGTAGGTGGGGCTGGATTGCAGGGCTGTAAC
TACAGCTGCAGAGGGAGGGCTTCAACCTACAGCTGATGGGGAACAACAGAAGGTTTTGAGGCATGAGGTG
GCCTGATGACAACTCTGTTTTGGAAAGGTGGAGTTGGCAGGGCAGACTGGAGGAAGTGGGAGGCTCGGAG
GTTAGTAACTACCCCTTACTGAGTGCTTGCTGTAGAGGAAGCATTTTAGTCCTGACGGTGATCCCAGGCC
CTGAGTCTTTACTCTGTGCCAGGCACTGTGCTGAGTTCATCTTCAGCACAATCCTATGAGACAGGTATTG
TTACCCTCCTCCTCATCACATGGTTGAAGTAGGCAAGGTTCAGAGAGGTCCAATGCCCAAGATCACACAT
GAGGAGGCCAGGACTGGAACCCAAGGCTGACTCTGGACATGAGCACCTGACCTCTCTACCTAATGCCTAA
TGCCTCTCCTGCTGGGAGCCCTTTTTAGAATTTAAGTCTTAAAGGATGGAAGCCCAGAAGGAAGCAGAAG
CAAGGAAGTGGAAGAGAGGTCCCATGGAAAGGACAGTGCCAAGGACACTGTACAGCCAGCCCAATCCTGA
CCCCTTTTCTTCATCTAGGATTGCCGAGCCCACTAAGGAGCCCATTGTTGATGAAGATGATGATGTGGCT
GAAGAAAGACAAAGAATTATTACTGGTGGAAATAAAACTGACATCTTAAGGCTACATGAACTAACCAAGT
AGATAAGTGAACCCAGCTTTCTTGTACAAAGTGGTGATGGCCGGCCGCTTCGAGCAGACATGATAAGATA
CATTGATGAGTTTGGACAAACCACAACTAGAATGCAGTGAAAAAAATGCTTTATTTGTGAAATTTGTGAT
GCTATTGCTTTATTTGTAACCATTATAAGCTGCAATAAACAAGTTAACAACAACAATTGCATTCATTTTA
TGTTTCAGGTTCAGGGGGAGGTGTGGGAGGTTTTTTAAAGCAAGTAAAACCTCTACAAATGTGGTAGCGG
CCGCGGCGCTCTTCCGCTTCCTCGCTCACTGACTCGCTGCGCTCGGTCGTTCGGCTGCGGCGAGCGGTAT
CAGCTCACTCAAAGGCGGTAATACGGTTATCCACAGAATCAGGGGATAACGCAGGAAAGAACATGTGAGC
AAAAGGCCAGCAAAAGGCCAGGAACCGTAAAAAGGCCGCGTTGCTGGCGTTTTTCCATAGGCTCCGCCCC
CCTGACGAGCATCACAAAAATCGACGCTCAAGTCAGAGGTGGCGAAACCCGACAGGACTATAAAGATACC
AGGCGTTTCCCCCTGGAAGCTCCCTCGTGCGCTCTCCTGTTCCGACCCTGCCGCTTACCGGATACCTGTC
CGCCTTTCTCTCTTCGGGAAGCGTGGCGCTTTCTCATAGCTCACGCTGTAGGTATCTCAGTTCGGTGTAG
GTCGTTCGCTCCAAGCTGGGCTGTGTGCACGAACCCCCCGTTCAGCCCGACCGCTGCGCCTTATCCGGTA
ACTATCGTCTTGAGTCCAACCCGGTAAGACACGACTTATCGCCACTGGCAGCAGCCACTGGTAACAGGAT
TAGCAGAGCGAGGTATGTAGGCGGTGCTACAGAGTTCTTGAAGTGGTGGCCTAACTACGGCTACACTAGA
AGAACAGTATTTGGTATCTGCGCTCTGCTGAAGCCAGTTACCTTCGGAAAAAGAGTTGGTAGCTCTTGAT
CCGGCAAACAAACCACCGCTGGTAGCGGTGGTTTTTTTGTTTGCAAGCAGCAGATTACGCGCAGAAAAAA
AGGATCTCAAGAAGATCCTTTGATCTTTTCTACGGGGTCTGACGCTCAGTGGAACGAAAACTCACGTTAA
GGGATTTTGGTCATGAGATTATCAAAAAGGATCTTCACCTAGATCCTTTTAAATTAAAAATGAAGTTTTA
AATCAATCTAAAGTATATATGAGTAAACTTGGTCTGACAGTTACCAATGCTTAATCAGTGAGGCACCTAT
CTCAGCGATCTGTCTATTTCGTTCATCCATAGTTGCCTGACTCCCCGTCGTGTAGATAACTACGATACGG
GAGGGCTTACCATCTGGCCCCAGTGCTGCAATGATACCGCGAGACCCACGCTCACCGGCTCCAGATTTAT
CAGCAATAAACCAGCCAGCCGGAAGGGCCGAGCGCAGAAGTGGTCCTGCAACTTTATCCGCCTCCATCCA
GTCTATTAATTGTTGCCGGGAAGCTAGAGTAAGTAGTTCGCCAGTTAATAGTTTGCGCAACGTTGTTGCC
ATTGCTACAGGCATCGTGGTGTCACGCTCGTCGTTTGGTATGGCTTCATTCAGCTCCGGTTCCCAACGAT
CAAGGCGAGTTACATGATCCCCCATGTTGTGCAAAAAAGCGGTTAGCTCCTTCGGTCCTCCGATCGTTGT
CAGAAGTAAGTTGGCCGCAGTGTTATCACTCATGGTTATGGCAGCACTGCATAATTCTCTTACTGTCATG
CCATCCGTAAGATGCTTTTCTGTGACTGGTGAGTACTCAACCAAGTCATTCTGAGAATAGTGTATGCGGC
GACCGAGTTGCTCTTGCCCGGCGTCAATACGGGATAATACCGCGCCACATAGCAGAACTTTAAAAGTGCT
CATCATTGGAAAACGTTCTTCGGGGCGAAAACTCTCAAGGATCTTACCGCTGTTGAGATCCAGTTCGATG
TAACCCACTCGTGCACCCAACTGATCTTCAGCATCTTTTACTTTCACCAGCGTTTCTGGGTGAGCAAAAA
CAGGAAGGCAAAATGCCGCAAAAAAGGGAATAAGGGCGACACGGAAATGTTGAATACTCATACTCTTCCT
TTTTCAATATTATTGAAGCATTTATCAGGGTTATTGTCTCATGAGCGGATACATATTTGAATGTATTTAG
AAAAATAAACAAATAGGGGTTCCGCGCACATTTCCCCGAAAAGTGCCACCTGACGTCTAAGAAACCATTA
TTATCATGACATTAACCTATAAAAATAGGCGTATCACGAGGCCCTTTCGTCGGCGCGCCGCGGCCGC
Features (pLannotate 1.2.2; 11 found; start..end, strand, type, name):
      1..21      +  protein_bind   attB4: mutant version of attB; core recombination site for the Gateway® BP reaction BP Clonase™
     25..404     +  enhancer       CMV enhancer: human cytomegalovirus immediate early enhancer
    406..684     +  promoter       chicken β-actin promoter: No description available
    685..1701    +  intron         chimeric intron: chimera between introns from chicken β-actin and rabbit β-globin
   1756..1776    +  protein_bind   attB1: mutant version of attB; core recombination site for the Gateway® BP reaction BP Clonase™
   8901..8925    -  protein_bind   attB2: mutant version of attB; recombination site for the Gateway® BP reaction BP Clonase™
   8954..9075    -  polyA_signal   SV40 poly(A) signal: SV40 polyadenylation signal
   9098..9166    -  CDS            large T antigen (fragment): large T antigen from SV40 (simian virus 40)
   9362..9950    -  rep_origin     ori: high-copy-number ColE1/pMB1/pBR322/pUC origin of replication
  10121..10981   -  CDS            AmpR: β-lactamase; bla; confers resistance to ampicillin, carbenicillin, and related antibiotics
  10982..11086   -  promoter       AmpR promoter: bla
