[The description below was written by a language model from this plasmid's Addgene catalogue record and pLannotate feature annotations shown in this document.]
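Description:
pRP.ABCA4 c.5461-10T is a mammalian expression plasmid built on the VectorBuilder pRP backbone. It carries a gene-synthesised minigene from the human ABCA4 locus and totals about 11.2 kb. The catalogue gives the insert as roughly 9.1 kb in a small backbone of about 2.3 kb. The plasmid is propagated in E. coli through a high-copy ColE1/pUC-type origin and selected with ampicillin through a β-lactamase gene driven by its own bla promoter. No mammalian selection marker or reporter appears in the feature table, which suggests transient transfection as the likely mode of use.

Expression is driven by the composite CAG promoter, annotated here as its three parts: the CMV immediate-early enhancer, the chicken β-actin promoter and a chimeric β-actin/β-globin intron. Gateway-type attB4 and attB1 sites flank the promoter module. The region between attB1 and attB2 spans about 7.1 kb and has no annotated features. This is presumably the ABCA4 genomic segment, so the catalogue's insert size may also count the promoter. An SV40 polyadenylation signal, with an adjacent fragment of SV40 large T antigen sequence, lies downstream of attB2. It is annotated on the opposite strand.

The minigene is defined by the intronic position c.5461-10, just upstream of an exon boundary, and so reports on splicing in that region. The record calls this a "c.5461-10T mutation" but does not give the substituted base or say which exons and introns are included. The associated publication concerns chemical modification patterns for splice-switching oligonucleotides. That fits use of the plasmid as a cell-based splicing reporter for testing such oligonucleotides against the ABCA4 transcript.
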