Addgene plasmid #226553: pRP.ABCA4 c.5461-10T
Purpose: Minigene encoding the ABCA4 c.5461-10T mutation
Depositing lab: Dave Wee. Depositing organization: Institute of Molecular and Cell Biology, A*STAR Research Entities. Publication: Unveiling sequence-agnostic mixed-chemical modification patterns for splice-switching oligonucleotides using the NATURA platform. Tabaglio T, Agarwal T, Cher WY, Ow JR, Chew AK, Sun PYQ, Reddy Gurrampati RS, Lu H, Naidu P, Ng HK, Le Guezennec X, Ng SY, Lakshmanan M, Guccione E, Wee KB. Mol Ther Nucleic Acids. 2025 Jan 7;36(1):102422. doi: 10.1016/j.omtn.2024.102422. eCollection 2025 Mar 11. PubMed 39926316.
Backbone
  Vector backbone: pRP
  Backbone manufacturer: VectorBuilder
  Backbone size w/o insert (bp): 2297
  Total vector size (bp): 11196
  Vector type: Mammalian Expression
Growth in bacteria
  Bacterial resistance: Ampicillin, 100 μg/mL
  Growth temperature: 37°C
  Growth strain: DH5alpha
  Copy number: Unknown
Gene/Insert
  Gene/Insert name: ABCA4
  Species: H. sapiens (human)
  Insert size (bp): 9144
  Mutation: c.5461-10T intronic mutation
  GenBank ID: NG_009073
  Entrez Gene: ABCA4 (a.k.a. ABC10, ABCR, ARMD2, CORD3, FFM, RMP, RP19, STGD, STGD1)
  Promoter: CAG
  Cloning method: Gene Synthesis
  Sequencing primers: 5′ pCAG-F
Terms and licenses: Academic/Nonprofit Terms; Industry Terms: Not Available to Industry
How to cite: pRP.ABCA4 c.5461-10T was a gift from Dave Wee (Addgene plasmid # 226553 ; http://n2t.net/addgene:226553 ; RRID:Addgene_226553)
